Addgene plasmid #234402: Denv4_KJ160504.1_NS2B
Purpose: Bacterial expression for structure determination. May not contain entire coding region of gene.
Depositing lab: Cheryl Arrowsmith. Depositing organization: University of Toronto.
Backbone
  Vector backbone: pET28a-LIC
  Vector type: Bacterial Expression
  Selectable markers: Low Copy
Growth in bacteria
  Bacterial resistance: Kanamycin, 50 μg/mL
  Growth temperature: 37°C
  Growth strain: DH5alpha
  Copy number: Low Copy
Gene/Insert
  Gene/Insert name: NS2B_DENV4
  Species: Dengue virus
  Promoter: T7
  Tag / fusion protein: MGSSHHHHHHSSGLVPRGS (N terminal on insert)
  Cloning method: Unknown
  Sequencing primers: 5′ T7; 3′ T7-term
Terms and licenses: Academic/Nonprofit Terms; Industry Terms: Not Available to Industry
How to cite: Denv4_KJ160504.1_NS2B was a gift from Cheryl Arrowsmith (Addgene plasmid # 234402 ; http://n2t.net/addgene:234402 ; RRID:Addgene_234402)
