[The description below was written by a language model from this plasmid's Addgene catalogue record and pLannotate feature annotations shown in this document.]
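Description:
Denv4_KJ160504.1_NS2B is a bacterial expression plasmid built on the pET28a-LIC backbone (a ligation-independent-cloning derivative of pET28a) and intended for producing a dengue virus serotype 4 protein fragment in E. coli for structure determination. It is selected with kanamycin through an aph(3')-Ia KanR gene. It replicates from a ColE1/pBR322-type origin accompanied by the bom region and the rop gene, which keeps copy number low, in agreement with the low-copy entry in the catalogue. An f1 phage origin is also present, along with remnants of the pBR322 tetracycline resistance gene that are non-functional fragments of the backbone.

The expression cassette follows the standard pET layout: a T7 promoter with an adjacent lac operator, the T7 gene 10 ribosome binding site, the insert, and a T7 terminator. A plasmid-borne lacI gene supplies repressor, so that transcription is held off until IPTG induction in a host providing T7 RNA polymerase. The insert, NS2B_DENV4, carries an N-terminal hexahistidine tag followed by a thrombin cleavage site for affinity purification and tag removal. The annotation software matched about 730 nt of the insert to the dengue 4 polyprotein. The NS5 function text attached to that hit is generic polyprotein annotation and does not indicate which region was cloned. The record itself cautions that the full coding region may not be included, and exact construct boundaries are not stated. A His-tag-coding fragment annotated downstream of the insert is typical of the pET28 backbone, and the record does not state whether it is translated. NS2B is known as the cofactor of the flaviviral NS3 protease.
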