Features (pLannotate 1.2.2; 20 found; start..end, strand, type, name):
      8..287     -  CDS            TcR (fragment): tetracycline efflux protein; tet; confers resistance to tetracycline
    309..327     +  promoter       T7 promoter: promoter for bacteriophage T7 RNA polymerase
    328..352     +  protein_bind   lac operator: The lac repressor binds to the lac operator to inhibit transcription in E. coli. This inhibition can be relieved by adding lactose or isopropyl-β-D-thiogalactopyranoside (IPTG). lac repressor encoded by lacI
    367..389     +  RBS            RBS: efficient ribosome binding site from bacteriophage T7 gene 10 (Olins and Rangwala, 1989)
    408..424     +  CDS            capTEV™ (fragment): composite tag for in vivo biotinylation, TEV protease cleavage, and 6xHis tagging
    510..1241    +  CDS            POLG_DEN4D (fragment): Experimental evidence at protein level: Swiss-Prot protein existence level 1. [RNA-directed RNA polymerase NS5]: Replicates the viral (+) and (-) RNA genome, and performs the capping of genomes in the cytoplasm. NS5 methylates viral RNA cap at guanine N-7 and ribose 2'-O positions. Besides its role in RNA genome replication, also prevents the establishment of cellular antiviral state by blocking the interferon-alpha/beta (IFN-alpha/beta) signaling pathway. Inhibits host TYK2 and STAT2 phosphorylation, thereby preventing activation of JAK- STAT signaling pathway (By similarity). May reduce immu
   1271..1288    +  CDS            9xHis (fragment): 9xHis affinity tag
   1298..1347    +  CDS            SET1 (fragment): solubility-enhancement tag derived from T7 phage gene 10B
   1355..1402    +  terminator     T7 terminator: transcription terminator for bacteriophage T7 RNA polymerase
   1439..1867    +  rep_origin     f1 ori (sequence partly withheld): f1 bacteriophage origin of replication; arrow indicates direction of (+) strand synthesis
   1920..1977    +  promoter       AmpR promoter (fragment): bla
   1986..2801    -  CDS            KanR: aminoglycoside phosphotransferase; aph(3')-Ia; confers resistance to kanamycin in bacteria or G418 (Geneticin®) in eukaryotes
   2923..3511    +  rep_origin     ori: high-copy-number ColE1/pMB1/pBR322/pUC origin of replication
   3697..3836    -  misc_feature   bom: basis of mobility region from pBR322
   3938..4129    -  CDS            rop: Rop protein, which maintains plasmids at low copy number; rop
   4146..4526    +  CDS            YPB1_ECOLX: Protein predicted: Swiss-Prot protein existence level 4. From Escherichia coli.
   4598..4889    -  CDS            TcR (fragment): tetracycline efflux protein; tet; confers resistance to tetracycline
   4904..4925    -  protein_bind   CAP binding site: CAP binding activates transcription in the presence of cAMP. E. coli catabolite activator protein
   4938..6020    -  CDS            lacI: lac repressor; lacI; The lac repressor binds to the lac operator to inhibit transcription in E. coli. This inhibition can be relieved by adding lactose or isopropyl-β-D-thiogalactopyranoside (IPTG).
   6021..6098    -  promoter       lacI promoter: lacI
>Addgene plasmid #234402 | Denv4_KJ160504.1_NS2B | addgene full sequence | sequence record 469864 | Addgene NGS Result
CGGGATCTCGACGCTCTCCCTTATGCGACTCCTGCATTAGGAAGCAGCCCAGTAGTAGGTTGAGGCCGTT
GAGCACCGCCGCCGCAAGGAATGGTGCATGCAAGGAGATGGCGCCCAACAGTCCCCCGGCCACGGGGCCT
GCCACCATACCCACGCCGAAACAAGCGCTCATGAGCCCGAAGTGGCGAGCCCGATCTTCCCCATCGGTGA
TGTCGGCGATATAGGCGCCAGCAACCGCACCTGTGGCGCCGGTGATGCCGGCCACGATGCGTCCGGCGTA
GAGGATCGAGATCTCGATCCCGCGAAATTAATACGACTCACTATAGGGGAATTGTGAGCGGATAACAATT
CCCCTCTAGAAATAATTTTGTTTAACTTTAAGAAGGAGATATACCATGGGCAGCAGCCATCATCATCATC
ATCACAGCAGCGGCCTGGTTCCGCGTGGTAGTGGGCTCAACGACATTTTTGAAGCCCAAAAGATCGAATG
GCATGAGGGATCCGCTGGTGGATCGGGTGCTGATCTGTCTCTTGAAAAAGCGGCCAACGTACAGTGGGAT
GAAATGGCAGACATAACTGGAAGTTCCCCTATAATCGAGGTGAAACAGGATGAGGATGGTTCTTTCAGCA
TTCGTGATGTTGAAGAAACCAATATGATTGGCGGCGGAGGCTCCGGGGGCGGTGGTTCAGGGGCCCTGTG
GGATGTACCGTCACCAGCGGCCACACAAAAAGCGGCGCTCTCGGAGGGGGTCTACCGGATTATGCAGCGT
GGGCTTTTTGGTAAAACCCAAGTCGGTGTTGGTATTCATATGGAAGGTGTTTTTCATACCATGTGGCATG
TGACGAGGGGTAGCGTTATTTGTCATGAAACCGGTCGTTTGGAGCCGAGCTGGGCAGATGTTCGTAATGA
TATGATTAGCTATGGTGGCGGTTGGCGTCTGGGTGATAAATGGGACAAAGAAGAGGACGTACAAGTGTTA
GCCATCGAGCCCGGCAAAAATCCGAAACATGTTCAAACAAAGCCAGGACTTTTCAAAACTTTAACAGGTG
AAATTGGTGCCGTAACACTGGATTTTAAGCCCGGTACATCCGGAAGCCCGATTATCAATCGGAAAGGTAA
AGTTATCGGGCTTTACGGTAATGGTGTAGTAACTAAGTCAGGCGATTATGTTAGCGCAATTACCCAGGCA
GAACGCATCGGGGAGCCGGATTATGAAGTTGATGAGGACATCTTCAGAAAGTGATGACGAAGCTTGCGGC
CGCACTCGAGCACCACCACCACCACCACTGAGATCCGGCTGCTAACAAAGCCCGAAAGGAAGCTGAGTTG
GCTGCTGCCACCGCTGAGCAATAACTAGCATAACCCCTTGGGGCCTCTAAACGGGTCTTGAGGGGTTTTT
TGCTGAAAGGAGGAACTATATCCGGATTGGCGAATGGG
[124 nt withheld, positions 1439-1562]
C
[91 nt withheld, positions 1564-1654]
A
[49 nt withheld, positions 1656-1704]
CCTTTGACGTTGGAGTCCACGTTCTTTAATAGTGGACTCTTGTTCCAAACTGGAACAACACTCAACCCTA
TCTCGGTCTATTCTTTTGATTTATAAGGGATTTTGCCGATTTCGGCCTATTGGTTAAAAAATGAGCTGAT
TTAACAAAAATTTAACGCGAATTTTAACAAAATATTAACGCTTACAATTTAGGTGGCACTTTTCGGGGAA
ATGTGCGCGGAACCCCTATTTGTTTATTTTTCTAAATACATTCAAATATGTATCCGCTCATGAATTAATT
CTTAGAAAAACTCATCGAGCATCAAATGAAACTGCAATTTATTCATATCAGGATTATCAATACCATATTT
TTGAAAAAGCCGTTTCTGTAATGAAGGAGAAAACTCACCGAGGCAGTTCCATAGGATGGCAAGATCCTGG
TATCGGTCTGCGATTCCGACTCGTCCAACATCAATACAACCTATTAATTTCCCCTCGTCAAAAATAAGGT
TATCAAGTGAGAAATCACCATGAGTGACGACTGAATCCGGTGAGAATGGCAAAAGTTTATGCATTTCTTT
CCAGACTTGTTCAACAGGCCAGCCATTACGCTCGTCATCAAAATCACTCGCATCAACCAAACCGTTATTC
ATTCGTGATTGCGCCTGAGCGAGACGAAATACGCGATCGCTGTTAAAAGGACAATTACAAACAGGAATCG
AATGCAACCGGCGCAGGAACACTGCCAGCGCATCAACAATATTTTCACCTGAATCAGGATATTCTTCTAA
TACCTGGAATGCTGTTTTCCCGGGGATCGCAGTGGTGAGTAACCATGCATCATCAGGAGTACGGATAAAA
TGCTTGATGGTCGGAAGAGGCATAAATTCCGTCAGCCAGTTTAGTCTGACCATCTCATCTGTAACATCAT
TGGCAACGCTACCTTTGCCATGTTTCAGAAACAACTCTGGCGCATCGGGCTTCCCATACAATCGATAGAT
TGTCGCACCTGATTGCCCGACATTATCGCGAGCCCATTTATACCCATATAAATCAGCATCCATGTTGGAA
TTTAATCGCGGCCTAGAGCAAGACGTTTCCCGTTGAATATGGCTCATAACACCCCTTGTATTACTGTTTA
TGTAAGCAGACAGTTTTATTGTTCATGACCAAAATCCCTTAACGTGAGTTTTCGTTCCACTGAGCGTCAG
ACCCCGTAGAAAAGATCAAAGGATCTTCTTGAGATCCTTTTTTTCTGCGCGTAATCTGCTGCTTGCAAAC
AAAAAAACCACCGCTACCAGCGGTGGTTTGTTTGCCGGATCAAGAGCTACCAACTCTTTTTCCGAAGGTA
ACTGGCTTCAGCAGAGCGCAGATACCAAATACTGTCCTTCTAGTGTAGCCGTAGTTAGGCCACCACTTCA
AGAACTCTGTAGCACCGCCTACATACCTCGCTCTGCTAATCCTGTTACCAGTGGCTGCTGCCAGTGGCGA
TAAGTCGTGTCTTACCGGGTTGGACTCAAGACGATAGTTACCGGATAAGGCGCAGCGGTCGGGCTGAACG
GGGGGTTCGTGCACACAGCCCAGCTTGGAGCGAACGACCTACACCGAACTGAGATACCTACAGCGTGAGC
TATGAGAAAGCGCCACGCTTCCCGAAGGGAGAAAGGCGGACAGGTATCCGGTAAGCGGCAGGGTCGGAAC
AGGAGAGCGCACGAGGGAGCTTCCAGGGGGAAACGCCTGGTATCTTTATAGTCCTGTCGGGTTTCGCCAC
CTCTGACTTGAGCGTCGATTTTTGTGATGCTCGTCAGGGGGGCGGAGCCTATGGAAAAACGCCAGCAACG
CGGCCTTTTTACGGTTCCTGGCCTTTTGCTGGCCTTTTGCTCACATGTTCTTTCCTGCGTTATCCCCTGA
TTCTGTGGATAACCGTATTACCGCCTTTGAGTGAGCTGATACCGCTCGCCGCAGCCGAACGACCGAGCGC
AGCGAGTCAGTGAGCGAGGAAGCGGAAGAGCGCCTGATGCGGTATTTTCTCCTTACGCATCTGTGCGGTA
TTTCACACCGCAATGGTGCACTCTCAGTACAATCTGCTCTGATGCCGCATAGTTAAGCCAGTATACACTC
CGCTATCGCTACGTGACTGGGTCATGGCTGCGCCCCGACACCCGCCAACACCCGCTGACGCGCCCTGACG
GGCTTGTCTGCTCCCGGCATCCGCTTACAGACAAGCTGTGACCGTCTCCGGGAGCTGCATGTGTCAGAGG
TTTTCACCGTCATCACCGAAACGCGCGAGGCAGCTGCGGTAAAGCTCATCAGCGTGGTCGTGAAGCGATT
CACAGATGTCTGCCTGTTCATCCGCGTCCAGCTCGTTGAGTTTCTCCAGAAGCGTTAATGTCTGGCTTCT
GATAAAGCGGGCCATGTTAAGGGCGGTTTTTTCCTGTTTGGTCACTGATGCCTCCGTGTAAGGGGGATTT
CTGTTCATGGGGGTAATGATACCGATGAAACGAGAGAGGATGCTCACGATACGGGTTACTGATGATGAAC
ATGCCCGGTTACTGGAACGTTGTGAGGGTAAACAACTGGCGGTATGGATGCGGCGGGACCAGAGAAAAAT
CACTCAGGGTCAATGCCAGCGCTTCGTTAATACAGATGTAGGTGTTCCACAGGGTAGCCAGCAGCATCCT
GCGATGCAGATCCGGAACATAATGGTGCAGGGCGCTGACTTCCGCGTTTCCAGACTTTACGAAACACGGA
AACCGAAGACCATTCATGTTGTTGCTCAGGTCGCAGACGTTTTGCAGCAGCAGTCGCTTCACGTTCGCTC
GCGTATCGGTGATTCATTCTGCTAACCAGTAAGGCAACCCCGCCAGCCTAGCCGGGTCCTCAACGACAGG
AGCACGATCATGCGCACCCGTGGGGCCGCCATGCCGGCGATAATGGCCTGCTTCTCGCCGAAACGTTTGG
TGGCGGGACCAGTGACGAAGGCTTGAGCGAGGGCGTGCAAGATTCCGAATACCGCAAGCGACAGGCCGAT
CATCGTCGCGCTCCAGCGAAAGCGGTCCTCGCCGAAAATGACCCAGAGCGCTGCCGGCACCTGTCCTACG
AGTTGCATGATAAAGAAGACAGTCATAAGTGCGGCGACGATAGTCATGCCCCGCGCCCACCGGAAGGAGC
TGACTGGGTTGAAGGCTCTCAAGGGCATCGGTCGAGATCCCGGTGCCTAATGAGTGAGCTAACTTACATT
AATTGCGTTGCGCTCACTGCCCGCTTTCCAGTCGGGAAACCTGTCGTGCCAGCTGCATTAATGAATCGGC
CAACGCGCGGGGAGAGGCGGTTTGCGTATTGGGCGCCAGGGTGGTTTTTCTTTTCACCAGTGAGACGGGC
AACAGCTGATTGCCCTTCACCGCCTGGCCCTGAGAGAGTTGCAGCAAGCGGTCCACGCTGGTTTGCCCCA
GCAGGCGAAAATCCTGTTTGATGGTGGTTAACGGCGGGATATAACATGAGCTGTCTTCGGTATCGTCGTA
TCCCACTACCGAGATATCCGCACCAACGCGCAGCCCGGACTCGGTAATGGCGCGCATTGCGCCCAGCGCC
ATCTGATCGTTGGCAACCAGCATCGCAGTGGGAACGATGCCCTCATTCAGCATTTGCATGGTTTGTTGAA
AACCGGACATGGCACTCCAGTCGCCTTCCCGTTCCGCTATCGGCTGAATTTGATTGCGAGTGAGATATTT
ATGCCAGCCAGCCAGACGCAGACGCGCCGAGACAGAACTTAATGGGCCCGCTAACAGCGCGATTTGCTGG
TGACCCAATGCGACCAGATGCTCCACGCCCAGTCGCGTACCGTCTTCATGGGAGAAAATAATACTGTTGA
TGGGTGTCTGGTCAGAGACATCAAGAAATAACGCCGGAACATTAGTGCAGGCAGCTTCCACAGCAATGGC
ATCCTGGTCATCCAGCGGATAGTTAATGATCAGCCCACTGACGCGTTGCGCGAGAAGATTGTGCACCGCC
GCTTTACAGGCTTCGACGCCGCTTCGTTCTACCATCGACACCACCACGCTGGCACCCAGTTGATCGGCGC
GAGATTTAATCGCCGCGACAATTTGCGACGGCGCGTGCAGGGCCAGACTGGAGGTGGCAACGCCAATCAG
CAACGACTGTTTGCCCGCCAGTTGTTGTGCCACGCGGTTGGGAATGTAATTCAGCTCCGCCATCGCCGCT
TCCACTTTTTCCCGCGTTTTCGCAGAAACGTGGCTGGCCTGGTTCACCACGCGGGAAACGGTCTGATAAG
AGACACCGGCATACTCTGCGACATCGTATAACGTTACTGGTTTCACATTCACCACCCTGAATTGACTCTC
TTCCGGGCGCTATCATGCCATACCGCGAAAGGTTTTGCGCCATTCGATGGTGTC
